Addgene plasmid #219056: SFFV-CREB3L2-Brd 79
Purpose: Transcription factor CREB3L2 with a specific barcode assigned.
Depositing lab: Filipe Pereira. Depositing organization: Center for Neuroscience and Cell Biology, University of Coimbra. Publication: A combinatorial transcription factor screening platform for immune cell reprogramming. Kurochkin I, Altman AR, Caiado I, Pertiga-Cabral D, Halitzki E, Minaeva M, Zimmermannova O, Henriques-Oliveira L, Klein D, Nair M, Oliveira D, Cajal LR, Knittel R, Feick C, Ringner M, Martin M, Cirovic B, Pires CF, Rosa FF, Sitnicka E, Theis FJ, Pereira CF. Cell Syst. 2026 Jan 21;17(1):101457. doi: 10.1016/j.cels.2025.101457. Epub 2026 Jan 14. PubMed 41539305.
Backbone
  Vector backbone: SFFV-MCS
  Backbone size w/o insert (bp): 6638
  Vector type: Lentiviral
Growth in bacteria
  Bacterial resistance: Ampicillin, 100 μg/mL
  Growth temperature: 37°C
  Growth strain: NEB Stable
  Copy number: High Copy
Gene/Insert
  Gene/Insert name: CREB3L2
  Species: H. sapiens (human)
  Insert size (bp): 744
  Entrez Gene: CREB3L2 (a.k.a. BBF2H7)
  Promoter: The spleen focus-forming virus (SFFV) promoter
  Cloning method: Restriction Enzyme; 5′ cloning site Bsp119I (not destroyed); 3′ cloning site BstHI (not destroyed)
Terms and licenses: Academic/Nonprofit Terms; Industry Terms: Not Available to Industry
Depositor comments: Barcode sequence cloned into XbaI restriction site. Design of plasmid is as follows: SFFV-[TF sequence]-WPRE-[Barcode sequence].
How to cite: SFFV-CREB3L2-Brd 79 was a gift from Filipe Pereira (Addgene plasmid # 219056 ; http://n2t.net/addgene:219056 ; RRID:Addgene_219056)
