[The description below was written by a language model from this plasmid's Addgene catalogue record and pLannotate feature annotations shown in this document.]
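Description:
SFFV-CREB3L2-Brd 79 is a lentiviral expression plasmid built on the SFFV-MCS backbone, carrying a human CREB3L2 (BBF2H7) insert paired with a unique DNA barcode. It is propagated in E. coli through a high-copy ColE1/pUC-type origin with ampicillin selection (AmpR); an f1 origin and remnants of a pBluescript-style lac/T3/T7 region are also present. The viral portion has the layout of a third-generation, self-inactivating HIV-1 vector. An RSV promoter drives a truncated 5' LTR, followed by the Ψ packaging signal with a partial gag sequence, the Rev response element for Rev-dependent nuclear export of the genomic RNA, and the cPPT/CTS. The cassette ends in a ΔU3 3' LTR, with an SV40 polyadenylation signal and SV40 origin sequence downstream.

Between these elements, the spleen focus-forming virus (SFFV) LTR promoter drives CREB3L2, which was cloned by restriction enzymes into the multiple cloning site. CREB3L2 is an ER-membrane-anchored transcription factor of the unfolded protein response, whose N-terminal domain is released by proteolysis to act in the nucleus. The catalogued insert is 744 bp, and the annotation matches only a fragment of the reference protein, so the construct may not encode the full-length canonical form; the record does not say which isoform or portion was used. A WPRE follows the coding sequence to enhance transcript expression. According to the depositor, the barcode sits after the WPRE at an XbaI site, although it is not annotated in the feature table. That position places it within the transcript, so the factor can be identified from the barcode. No mammalian selection marker or reporter is annotated. The plasmid belongs to a barcoded transcription factor collection for combinatorial screening in immune cell reprogramming.
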