Features (pLannotate 1.2.2; 29 found; start..end, strand, type, name):
     94..112     -  promoter       T7 promoter: promoter for bacteriophage T7 RNA polymerase
    120..275     +  CDS            lacZα (fragment): LacZα fragment of β-galactosidase; lacZ fragment
    280..708     +  rep_origin     f1 ori (sequence partly withheld): f1 bacteriophage origin of replication; arrow indicates direction of (+) strand synthesis
    761..865     +  promoter       AmpR promoter: bla
    866..1726    +  CDS            AmpR: β-lactamase; bla; confers resistance to ampicillin, carbenicillin, and related antibiotics
   1897..2485    +  rep_origin     ori: high-copy-number ColE1/pMB1/pBR322/pUC origin of replication
   2668..2760    +  CDS            lacI (fragment): lac repressor; lacI; The lac repressor binds to the lac operator to inhibit transcription in E. coli. This inhibition can be relieved by adding lactose or isopropyl-β-D-thiogalactopyranoside (IPTG).
   2773..2794    +  protein_bind   CAP binding site: CAP binding activates transcription in the presence of cAMP. E. coli catabolite activator protein
   2809..2839    +  promoter       lac promoter: promoter for the E. coli lac operon
   2847..2863    +  protein_bind   lac operator: The lac repressor binds to the lac operator to inhibit transcription in E. coli. This inhibition can be relieved by adding lactose or isopropyl-β-D-thiogalactopyranoside (IPTG). lac repressor encoded by lacI
   2908..2926    +  promoter       T3 promoter: promoter for bacteriophage T3 RNA polymerase
   2954..3180    +  promoter       RSV promoter: Rous sarcoma virus enhancer/promoter
   3181..3361    +  LTR            5' LTR (truncated): truncated 5' long terminal repeat (LTR) from HIV-1
   3408..3533    +  misc_feature   HIV-1 Ψ: packaging signal of human immunodeficiency virus type 1
   3517..3880    +  CDS            HIV-1 gag (fragment): gag protein from human immunodeficiency virus 1; gag
   4026..4259    +  misc_feature   RRE: The Rev response element (RRE) of HIV-1 allows for Rev-dependent mRNA export from the nucleus to the cytoplasm.
   4636..4736    +  CDS            Rev (fragment): human immunodeficiency virus 1 (HIV-1) Rev protein; rev; enhances nuclear export of unspliced and incompletely spliced viral mRNAs
   4755..4872    +  misc_feature   cPPT/CTS: central polypurine tract and central termination sequence of HIV-1
   4906..5307    +  promoter       SFFV promoter: spleen focus-forming virus long terminal repeat (LTR) promoter
   5317..5340    +  misc_feature   MCS (fragment): pBluescript multiple cloning site
   5365..5943    +  CDS            CREB3L2 (fragment): CR3L2_HUMAN - Also known as BBF2H7. Experimental evidence at protein level: Swiss-Prot protein existence level 1. Transcription factor involved in unfolded protein response (UPR). In the absence of endoplasmic reticulum (ER) stress, inserted into ER membranes, with N-terminal DNA-binding and transcription activation domains oriented toward the cytosolic face of the membrane. In response to ER stress, transported to the Golgi, where it is cleaved in a site-specific manner by resident proteases S1P/MBTPS1 and S2P/MBTPS2. The released N-terminal cytosolic domain is translocated to the nucleus to
   6116..6141    +  misc_feature   MCS (fragment): pBluescript multiple cloning site
   6141..6200    +  CDS            S (fragment): HBSAG_WHV6 - Experimental evidence at transcript level: Swiss-Prot protein existence level 2. The middle envelope protein plays an important role in the budding of the virion. It is involved in the induction of budding in a nucleocapsid independent way. In this process the majority of envelope proteins bud to form subviral lipoprotein particles of 22 nm of diameter that do not contain a nucleocapsid (By similarity). From Woodchuck hepatitis B virus (isolate w64/pWS23) (WHV).
   6332..6735    +  misc_feature   WPRE: woodchuck hepatitis virus posttranscriptional regulatory element
   6793..6852    +  CDS            nef (fragment): NEF_HV1Z2 - Experimental evidence at protein level: Swiss-Prot protein existence level 1. Extracellular Nef protein targets CD4(+) T-lymphocytes for apoptosis by interacting with CXCR4 surface receptors. From Human immunodeficiency virus type 1 group M subtype D (isolate Z2/CDC-Z34) (HIV-1).
   6854..7087    +  LTR            3' LTR (ΔU3): self-inactivating 3' long terminal repeat (LTR) from HIV-1
   7159..7280    +  polyA_signal   SV40 poly(A) signal: SV40 polyadenylation signal
   7299..7320    +  rep_origin     SV40 ori (fragment): SV40 origin of replication
   7320..73      +  rep_origin     SV40 ori (across the origin): SV40 origin of replication
>Addgene plasmid #219056 | SFFV-CREB3L2-Brd 79 | addgene full sequence | sequence record 448887 | Addgene NGS Result
ATTTATGCAGAGGCCGAGGCCGCCTCGGCCTCTGAGCTATTCCAGAAGTAGTGAGGAGGCTTTTTTGGAG
GCCTAGGGACGTACCCAATTCGCCCTATAGTGAGTCGTATTACGCGCGCTCACTGGCCGTCGTTTTACAA
CGTCGTGACTGGGAAAACCCTGGCGTTACCCAACTTAATCGCCTTGCAGCACATCCCCCTTTCGCCAGCT
GGCGTAATAGCGAAGAGGCCCGCACCGATCGCCCTTCCCAACAGTTGCGCAGCCTGAATGGCGAATGGG
[124 nt withheld, positions 280-403]
C
[91 nt withheld, positions 405-495]
A
[49 nt withheld, positions 497-545]
CCTTTGACGTTGGAGTCCACGTTCTTT
[37 nt withheld, positions 573-609]
ACCCTATCTCGGTCTATTCTTTTGATTTATAAGGGATTTTGCCGATTTCGGCCTATTGGTTAAAAAATGA
GCTGATTTAACAAAAATTTAACGCGAATTTTAACAAAATATTAACGCTTACAATTTAGGTGGCACTTTTC
GGGGAAATGTGCGCGGAACCCCTATTTGTTTATTTTTCTAAATACATTCAAATATGTATCCGCTCATGAG
ACAATAACCCTGATAAATGCTTCAATAATATTGAAAAAGGAAGAGTATGAGTATTCAACATTTCCGTGTC
GCCCTTATTCCCTTTTTTGCGGCATTTTGCCTTCCTGTTTTTGCTCACCCAGAAACGCTGGTGAAAGTAA
AAGATGCTGAAGATCAGTTGGGTGCACGAGTGGGTTACATCGAACTGGATCTCAACAGCGGTAAGATCCT
TGAGAGTTTTCGCCCCGAAGAACGTTTTCCAATGATGAGCACTTTTAAAGTTCTGCTATGTGGCGCGGTA
TTATCCCGTATTGACGCCGGGCAAGAGCAACTCGGTCGCCGCATACACTATTCTCAGAATGACTTGGTTG
AGTACTCACCAGTCACAGAAAAGCATCTTACGGATGGCATGACAGTAAGAGAATTATGCAGTGCTGCCAT
AACCATGAGTGATAACACTGCGGCCAACTTACTTCTGACAACGATCGGAGGACCGAAGGAGCTAACCGCT
TTTTTGCACAACATGGGGGATCATGTAACTCGCCTTGATCGTTGGGAACCGGAGCTGAATGAAGCCATAC
CAAACGACGAGCGTGACACCACGATGCCTGTAGCAATGGCAACAACGTTGCGCAAACTATTAACTGGCGA
ACTACTTACTCTAGCTTCCCGGCAACAATTAATAGACTGGATGGAGGCGGATAAAGTTGCAGGACCACTT
CTGCGCTCGGCCCTTCCGGCTGGCTGGTTTATTGCTGATAAATCTGGAGCCGGTGAGCGTGGGTCTCGCG
GTATCATTGCAGCACTGGGGCCAGATGGTAAGCCCTCCCGTATCGTAGTTATCTACACGACGGGGAGTCA
GGCAACTATGGATGAACGAAATAGACAGATCGCTGAGATAGGTGCCTCACTGATTAAGCATTGGTAACTG
TCAGACCAAGTTTACTCATATATACTTTAGATTGATTTAAAACTTCATTTTTAATTTAAAAGGATCTAGG
TGAAGATCCTTTTTGATAATCTCATGACCAAAATCCCTTAACGTGAGTTTTCGTTCCACTGAGCGTCAGA
CCCCGTAGAAAAGATCAAAGGATCTTCTTGAGATCCTTTTTTTCTGCGCGTAATCTGCTGCTTGCAAACA
AAAAAACCACCGCTACCAGCGGTGGTTTGTTTGCCGGATCAAGAGCTACCAACTCTTTTTCCGAAGGTAA
CTGGCTTCAGCAGAGCGCAGATACCAAATACTGTTCTTCTAGTGTAGCCGTAGTTAGGCCACCACTTCAA
GAACTCTGTAGCACCGCCTACATACCTCGCTCTGCTAATCCTGTTACCAGTGGCTGCTGCCAGTGGCGAT
AAGTCGTGTCTTACCGGGTTGGACTCAAGACGATAGTTACCGGATAAGGCGCAGCGGTCGGGCTGAACGG
GGGGTTCGTGCACACAGCCCAGCTTGGAGCGAACGACCTACACCGAACTGAGATACCTACAGCGTGAGCT
ATGAGAAAGCGCCACGCTTCCCGAAGGGAGAAAGGCGGACAGGTATCCGGTAAGCGGCAGGGTCGGAACA
GGAGAGCGCACGAGGGAGCTTCCAGGGGGAAACGCCTGGTATCTTTATAGTCCTGTCGGGTTTCGCCACC
TCTGACTTGAGCGTCGATTTTTGTGATGCTCGTCAGGGGGGCGGAGCCTATGGAAAAACGCCAGCAACGC
GGCCTTTTTACGGTTCCTGGCCTTTTGCTGGCCTTTTGCTCACATGTTCTTTCCTGCGTTATCCCCTGAT
TCTGTGGATAACCGTATTACCGCCTTTGAGTGAGCTGATACCGCTCGCCGCAGCCGAACGACCGAGCGCA
GCGAGTCAGTGAGCGAGGAAGCGGAAGAGCGCCCAATACGCAAACCGCCTCTCCCCGCGCGTTGGCCGAT
TCATTAATGCAGCTGGCACGACAGGTTTCCCGACTGGAAAGCGGGCAGTGAGCGCAACGCAATTAATGTG
AGTTAGCTCACTCATTAGGCACCCCAGGCTTTACACTTTATGCTTCCGGCTCGTATGTTGTGTGGAATTG
TGAGCGGATAACAATTTCACACAGGAAACAGCTATGACCATGATTACGCCAAGCGCGCAATTAACCCTCA
CTAAAGGGAACAAAAGCTGGAGCTGCAAGCTTAATGTAGTCTTATGCAATACTCTTGTAGTCTTGCAACA
TGGTAACGATGAGTTAGCAACATGCCTTACAAGGAGAGAAAAAGCACCGTGCATGCCGATTGGTGGAAGT
AAGGTGGTACGATCGTGCCTTATTAGGAAGGCAACAGACGGGTCTGACATGGATTGGACGAACCACTGAA
TTGCCGCATTGCAGAGATATTGTATTTAAGTGCCTAGCTCGATACATAAACGGGTCTCTCTGGTTAGACC
AGATCTGAGCCTGGGAGCTCTCTGGCTAACTAGGGAACCCACTGCTTAAGCCTCAATAAAGCTTGCCTTG
AGTGCTTCAAGTAGTGTGTGCCCGTCTGTTGTGTGACTCTGGTAACTAGAGATCCCTCAGACCCTTTTAG
TCAGTGTGGAAAATCTCTAGCAGTGGCGCCCGAACAGGGACTTGAAAGCGAAAGGGAAACCAGAGGAGCT
CTCTCGACGCAGGACTCGGCTTGCTGAAGCGCGCACGGCAAGAGGCGAGGGGCGGCGACTGGTGAGTACG
CCAAAAATTTTGACTAGCGGAGGCTAGAAGGAGAGAGATGGGTGCGAGAGCGTCAGTATTAAGCGGGGGA
GAATTAGATCGCGATGGGAAAAAATTCGGTTAAGGCCAGGGGGAAAGAAAAAATATAAATTAAAACATAT
AGTATGGGCAAGCAGGGAGCTAGAACGATTCGCAGTTAATCCTGGCCTGTTAGAAACATCAGAAGGCTGT
AGACAAATACTGGGACAGCTACAACCATCCCTTCAGACAGGATCAGAAGAACTTAGATCATTATATAATA
CAGTAGCAACCCTCTATTGTGTGCATCAAAGGATAGAGATAAAAGACACCAAGGAAGCTTTAGACAAGAT
AGAGGAAGAGCAAAACAAAAGTAAGACCACCGCACAGCAAGCGGCCGCTGATCTTCAGACCTGGAGGAGG
AGATATGAGGGACAATTGGAGAAGTGAATTATATAAATATAAAGTAGTAAAAATTGAACCATTAGGAGTA
GCACCCACCAAGGCAAAGAGAAGAGTGGTGCAGAGAGAAAAAAGAGCAGTGGGAATAGGAGCTTTGTTCC
TTGGGTTCTTGGGAGCAGCAGGAAGCACTATGGGCGCAGCGTCAATGACGCTGACGGTACAGGCCAGACA
ATTATTGTCTGGTATAGTGCAGCAGCAGAACAATTTGCTGAGGGCTATTGAGGCGCAACAGCATCTGTTG
CAACTCACAGTCTGGGGCATCAAGCAGCTCCAGGCAAGAATCCTGGCTGTGGAAAGATACCTAAAGGATC
AACAGCTCCTGGGGATTTGGGGTTGCTCTGGAAAACTCATTTGCACCACTGCTGTGCCTTGGAATGCTAG
TTGGAGTAATAAATCTCTGGAACAGATTTGGAATCACACGACCTGGATGGAGTGGGACAGAGAAATTAAC
AATTACACAAGCTTAATACACTCCTTAATTGAAGAATCGCAAAACCAGCAAGAAAAGAATGAACAAGAAT
TATTGGAATTAGATAAATGGGCAAGTTTGTGGAATTGGTTTAACATAACAAATTGGCTGTGGTATATAAA
ATTATTCATAATGATAGTAGGAGGCTTGGTAGGTTTAAGAATAGTTTTTGCTGTACTTTCTATAGTGAAT
AGAGTTAGGCAGGGATATTCACCATTATCGTTTCAGACCCACCTCCCAACCCCGAGGGGACCCGACAGGC
CCGAAGGAATAGAAGAAGAAGGTGGAGAGAGAGACAGAGACAGATCCATTCGATTAGTGAACGGATCTCG
ACGGTATCGGTTAACTTTTAAAAGAAAAGGGGGGATTGGGGGGTACAGTGCAGGGGAAAGAATAGTAGAC
ATAATAGCAACAGACATACAAACTAAAGAATTACAAAAACAAATTACAAAAATTCAAAATTTTATCGATC
ACGAGACTAGCCTCGAGCTGGCTGCAGTAACGCCATTTTGCAAGGCATGGAAAAATACCAAACCAAGAAT
AGAGAAGTTCAGATCAAGGGCGGGTACATGAAAATAGCTAACGTTGGGCCAAACAGGATATCTGCGGTGA
GCAGTTTCGGCCCCGGCCCGGGGCCAAGAACAGATGGTCACCGCAGTTTCGGCCCCGGCCCGAGGCCAAG
AACAGATGGTCCCCAGATATGGCCCAACCCTCAGCAGTTTCTTAAGACCCATCAGATGTTTCCAGGCTCC
CCCAAGGACCTGAAATGACCCTGCGCCTTATTTGAATTAACCAATCAGCCTGCTTCTCGCTTCTGTTCGC
GCGCTTCTGCTTCCCGAGCTCTATAAAAGAGCTCACAACCCCTCACTCGGCGCGCCAGTCCTCCGACAGA
CTGAGTCGGCCGGTCGAATCAAGCTTATCGATACCGTCGACGGATCCGCTAGCCCGCGGTTCGAAATGGA
GGTGCTGGAGAGCGGGGAGCAGGGCGTGCTGCAGTGGGACCGCAAGCTGAGCGAGCTGTCAGAGCCCGGG
GACGGCGAGGCCCTCATGTACCACACGCACTTCTCAGAACTTCTGGATGAGTTTTCCCAGAACGTCTTGG
GTCAGCTCCTGAATGATCCTTTCCTCTCAGAGAAGAGTGTGTCAATGGAGGTGGAACCTTCCCCGACGTC
CCCGGCGCCTCTCATCCAGGCTGAGCACAGCTACTCCCTGTGCGAGGAGCCTCGGGCCCAGTCGCCCTTC
ACCCACATTACCAGTGACAGCTTCAATGACGATGAGGTGGAAAGTGAGAAATGGTACCTGTCTACAGACT
TCCCTTCAACATCCATCAAGACAGAGCCAGTTACAGACGAACCACCCCCAGGACTCGTTCCGTCTGTCAC
TCTGACCATCACAGCCATCTCCACCCCGTTGGAAAAGGAGGAACCTCCTCTGGAAATGAACACTGGGGTT
GATTCCTCGTGCCAGACCATTATTCCTAAAATTAAGCTGGAGCCTCATGAAGTGGATCAGTTTCTAAACT
TCTCTCCTAAAGAAGGTCTGTCTGCCCTCCCTGTGTCCCTTTGGGTTATGGATATGGTCTCTGGGTCTAC
AGAGAGGGAATATGGCGAGAGAGCTGGGATGAGTTTGTACCACAGATGTTGTAGCTGGCTTTATGAAATA
GCTCTGTTCTTAAAAAATAAAAATTTTGCTTCCAAATAAACCGGTCGGATCCCCCGGGCTGCAGGAATTC
GAGCATCTTACCGCCATTTATTCCCATATTTGTTCTGTTTTTCTTGATTTGGGTATACATTTAAATGTTA
ATAAAACAAAATGGTGGGGCAATCATTTACATTTTTAGGGATATGTAATTACTAGTTCAGGTGTATTGCC
ACAAGACAAACATGTTAAGAAACTTTCCCGTTATTTACGCTCTGTTCCTGTTAATCAACCTCTGGATTAC
AAAATTTGTGAAAGATTGACTGATATTCTTAACTATGTTGCTCCTTTTACGCTGTGTGGATATGCTGCTT
TAATGCCTCTGTATCATGCTATTGCTTCCCGTACGGCTTTCGTTTTCTCCTCCTTGTATAAATCCTGGTT
GCTGTCTCTTTATGAGGAGTTGTGGCCCGTTGTCCGTCAACGTGGCGTGGTGTGCTCTGTGTTTGCTGAC
GCAACCCCCACTGGCTGGGGCATTGCCACCACCTGTCAACTCCTTTCTGGGACTTTCGCTTTCCCCCTCC
CGATCGCCACGGCAGAACTCATCGCCGCCTGCCTTGCCCGCTGCTGGACAGGGGCTAGGTTGCTGGGCAC
TGATAATTCCGTGGTGTTGTCGGGGAAGCTGACGTCCTTTGCAATTCGATATCAAGCTGTACCTTCTAGA
TGTACACACAATTAAGCGCTTCTAGACCAATGACTTACAAGGCAGCTGTAGATCTTAGCCACTTTTTAAA
AGAAAAGGGGGGACTGGAAGGGCTAATTCACTCCCAACGAAGACAAGATCTGCTTTTTGCTTGTACTGGG
TCTCTCTGGTTAGACCAGATCTGAGCCTGGGAGCTCTCTGGCTAACTAGGGAACCCACTGCTTAAGCCTC
AATAAAGCTTGCCTTGAGTGCTTCAAGTAGTGTGTGCCCGTCTGTTGTGTGACTCTGGTAACTAGAGATC
CCTCAGACCCTTTTAGTCAGTGTGGAAAATCTCTAGCAGTAGTAGTTCATGTCATCTTATTATTCAGTAT
TTATAACTTGCAAAGAAATGAATATCAGAGAGTGAGAGGAACTTGTTTATTGCAGCTTATAATGGTTACA
AATAAAGCAATAGCATCACAAATTTCACAAATAAAGCATTTTTTTCACTGCATTCTAGTTGTGGTTTGTC
CAAACTCATCAATGTATCTTATCATGTCTGGCTCTAGCTATCCCGCCCCTAACTCCGCCCATCCCGCCCC
TAACTCCGCCCAGTTCCGCCCATTCTCCGCCCCATGGCTGACTAATTTTTTTT
