>Addgene plasmid #219056 | SFFV-CREB3L2-Brd 79 | depositor partial sequence | sequence record 427648 | TF ORF
ATGGAGGTGCTGGAGAGCGGGGAGCAGGGCGTGCTGCAGTGGGACCGCAAGCTGAGCGAGCTGTCAGAGC
CCGGGGACGGCGAGGCCCTCATGTACCACACGCACTTCTCAGAACTTCTGGATGAGTTTTCCCAGAACGT
CTTGGGTCAGCTCCTGAATGATCCTTTCCTCTCAGAGAAGAGTGTGTCAATGGAGGTGGAACCTTCCCCG
ACGTCCCCGGCGCCTCTCATCCAGGCTGAGCACAGCTACTCCCTGTGCGAGGAGCCTCGGGCCCAGTCGC
CCTTCACCCACATTACCAGTGACAGCTTCAATGACGATGAGGTGGAAAGTGAGAAATGGTACCTGTCTAC
AGACTTCCCTTCAACATCCATCAAGACAGAGCCAGTTACAGACGAACCACCCCCAGGACTCGTTCCGTCT
GTCACTCTGACCATCACAGCCATCTCCACCCCGTTGGAAAAGGAGGAACCTCCTCTGGAAATGAACACTG
GGGTTGATTCCTCGTGCCAGACCATTATTCCTAAAATTAAGCTGGAGCCTCATGAAGTGGATCAGTTTCT
AAACTTCTCTCCTAAAGAAGGTCTGTCTGCCCTCCCTGTGTCCCTTTGGGTTATGGATATGGTCTCTGGG
TCTACAGAGAGGGAATATGGCGAGAGAGCTGGGATGAGTTTGTACCACAGATGTTGTAGCTGGCTTTATG
AAATAGCTCTGTTCTTAAAAAATAAAAATTTTGCTTCCAAATAA
