>Addgene plasmid #219056 | SFFV-CREB3L2-Brd 79 | depositor partial sequence | sequence record 427649 | Barcode sequence
TGTACACACAATTAAGCGCT
